Addgene plasmid #77645: HK1 gRNA (BRDN0001146994)
Purpose: 3rd generation lentiviral gRNA plasmid targeting human HK1
Depositing lab: John Doench & David Root. Depositing organization: Broad Institute. Publication: Optimized sgRNA design to maximize activity and minimize off-target effects of CRISPR-Cas9. Doench JG, Fusi N, Sullender M, Hegde M, Vaimberg EW, Donovan KF, Smith I, Tothova Z, Wilen C, Orchard R, Virgin HW, Listgarten J, Root DE. Nat Biotechnol. 2016 Jan 18. doi: 10.1038/nbt.3437. PubMed 26780180.
Backbone
  Vector backbone: lentiGuide-Puro
  Backbone manufacturer: Zhang Lab (Addgene plasmid # 52963)
  Vector type: Mammalian Expression, Lentiviral, CRISPR
  Selectable markers: Puromycin
Growth in bacteria
  Bacterial resistance: Ampicillin, 100 μg/mL
  Growth temperature: 37°C
  Growth strain: DH5alpha
  Copy number: High Copy
Gene/Insert
  Gene/Insert name: HK1 (alt names: HK1; NM_000188.2)
  gRNA/shRNA sequence: AACCGCCTGCGTGATAACAA
  Species: H. sapiens (human)
  Promoter: hU6
  Cloning method: Unknown
  Sequencing primers: 5′ U6-F; 3′ pS2-R
Terms and licenses: Academic/Nonprofit Terms; Industry Terms: Not Available to Industry
Depositor comments: The gRNA was designed to target the following Genbank reference sequence(s): NM_000188.2,NM_033496.2,NM_033497.2,NM_033498.2,NM_033500.2. Note that this plasmid does NOT contain Cas9. It should be used in conjunction with lentiCas9-Blast (Addgene #52962) or otherwise with cell lines already expressing Cas9. Browse the full kinome gRNA library at http://www.addgene.org/pooled-library/broadgpp-human-kinome/ or visit http://www.broadinstitute.org/rnai/public/ for detailed protocols and information.
How to cite: HK1 gRNA (BRDN0001146994) was a gift from John Doench & David Root (Addgene plasmid # 77645 ; http://n2t.net/addgene:77645 ; RRID:Addgene_77645)
