[The description below was written by a language model from this plasmid's Addgene catalogue record and pLannotate feature annotations shown in this document.]
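Description:
HK1 gRNA (BRDN0001146994) is a third-generation lentiviral guide RNA plasmid built on the lentiGuide-Puro backbone and designed to target human HK1 (hexokinase 1) for CRISPR-Cas9 editing in mammalian cells. It is maintained in E. coli as a high-copy plasmid through a ColE1/pUC-type origin and selected with ampicillin via the β-lactamase gene. An f1 origin, an SV40 origin and remnants of lac and phage promoter sequences from the parental cloning vector are also annotated in the 8.3 kb sequence.

The transfer cassette is framed by an RSV promoter-driven truncated HIV-1 5' LTR and a self-inactivating ΔU3 3' LTR followed by an SV40 polyadenylation signal. The RSV-driven 5' LTR makes genomic RNA production Tat-independent, and the ΔU3 deletion leaves the integrated provirus without LTR promoter activity. Between the LTRs lie the Ψ packaging signal with a short gag fragment, the Rev response element for nuclear export of the full-length RNA, and a cPPT/CTS that aids nuclear import. The payload comprises two expression units. A human U6 RNA polymerase III promoter drives the HK1-specific spacer fused to the Streptococcus pyogenes gRNA scaffold. An EF-1α promoter with its first intron drives puromycin N-acetyltransferase for selection of transduced cells, with a WPRE downstream to enhance transcript expression.

The guide was designed against several HK1 reference transcripts and belongs to a human kinome gRNA collection. The plasmid does not encode Cas9, so it must be used with a separate Cas9 vector such as lentiCas9-Blast or in cells that already express Cas9, typically for HK1 knockout studies.
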