Features (pLannotate 1.2.2; 29 found; start..end, strand, type, name):
     14..80      +  CDS            small t antigen (fragment): SV40 (simian virus 40) small t antigen
    106..317     +  promoter       EF-1α core promoter: core promoter for human elongation factor EF-1α
    318..1256    +  intron         EF-1α intron A: intron upstream of the start codon of human EF-1α
   1278..1877    +  CDS            PuroR (fragment): puromycin N-acetyltransferase; pac from Streptomyces; confers resistance to puromycin
   1893..2481    +  misc_feature   WPRE: woodchuck hepatitis virus posttranscriptional regulatory element
   2532..2551    +  misc_feature   cPPT/CTS (fragment): central polypurine tract and central termination sequence of HIV-1
   2553..2786    +  LTR            3' LTR (ΔU3): self-inactivating 3' long terminal repeat (LTR) from HIV-1
   2864..2985    +  polyA_signal   SV40 poly(A) signal: SV40 polyadenylation signal
   3025..3160    +  rep_origin     SV40 ori: SV40 origin of replication
   3181..3199    -  promoter       T7 promoter: promoter for bacteriophage T7 RNA polymerase
   3207..3362    +  CDS            lacZα (fragment): LacZα fragment of β-galactosidase; lacZ fragment
   3367..3795    +  rep_origin     f1 ori (sequence partly withheld): f1 bacteriophage origin of replication; arrow indicates direction of (+) strand synthesis
   3848..3952    +  promoter       AmpR promoter: bla
   3953..4813    +  CDS            AmpR: β-lactamase; bla; confers resistance to ampicillin, carbenicillin, and related antibiotics
   4984..5572    +  rep_origin     ori: high-copy-number ColE1/pMB1/pBR322/pUC origin of replication
   5755..5847    +  CDS            lacI (fragment): lac repressor; lacI; The lac repressor binds to the lac operator to inhibit transcription in E. coli. This inhibition can be relieved by adding lactose or isopropyl-β-D-thiogalactopyranoside (IPTG).
   5860..5881    +  protein_bind   CAP binding site: CAP binding activates transcription in the presence of cAMP. E. coli catabolite activator protein
   5896..5926    +  promoter       lac promoter: promoter for the E. coli lac operon
   5934..5950    +  protein_bind   lac operator: The lac repressor binds to the lac operator to inhibit transcription in E. coli. This inhibition can be relieved by adding lactose or isopropyl-β-D-thiogalactopyranoside (IPTG). lac repressor encoded by lacI
   5995..6013    +  promoter       T3 promoter: promoter for bacteriophage T3 RNA polymerase
   6041..6267    +  promoter       RSV promoter: Rous sarcoma virus enhancer/promoter
   6268..6448    +  LTR            5' LTR (truncated): truncated 5' long terminal repeat (LTR) from HIV-1
   6495..6620    +  misc_feature   HIV-1 Ψ: packaging signal of human immunodeficiency virus type 1
   6604..6967    +  CDS            HIV-1 gag (fragment): gag protein from human immunodeficiency virus 1; gag
   7113..7346    +  misc_feature   RRE: The Rev response element (RRE) of HIV-1 allows for Rev-dependent mRNA export from the nucleus to the cytoplasm.
   7723..7749    +  CDS            Rev (fragment): human immunodeficiency virus 1 (HIV-1) Rev protein; rev; enhances nuclear export of unspliced and incompletely spliced viral mRNAs
   7753..7993    +  promoter       U6 promoter: RNA polymerase III promoter for human U6 snRNA
   8023..8098    +  misc_RNA       gRNA scaffold: guide RNA scaffold for the Streptococcus pyogenes CRISPR/Cas9 system
   8154..8271    +  misc_feature   cPPT/CTS: central polypurine tract and central termination sequence of HIV-1
>Addgene plasmid #77645 | HK1 gRNA (BRDN0001146994) | addgene full sequence | sequence record 188160 | Addgene Assembled Sequence
CCCGGGTGCAAAGATGGATAAAGTTTTAAACAGAGAGGAATCTTTGCAGCTAATGGACCTTCTAGGTCTT
GAAAGGAGTGGGAATTGGCTCCGGTGCCCGTCAGTGGGCAGAGCGCACATCGCCCACAGTCCCCGAGAAG
TTGGGGGGAGGGGTCGGCAATTGATCCGGTGCCTAGAGAAGGTGGCGCGGGGTAAACTGGGAAAGTGATG
TCGTGTACTGGCTCCGCCTTTTTCCCGAGGGTGGGGGAGAACCGTATATAAGTGCAGTAGTCGCCGTGAA
CGTTCTTTTTCGCAACGGGTTTGCCGCCAGAACACAGGTAAGTGCCGTGTGTGGTTCCCGCGGGCCTGGC
CTCTTTACGGGTTATGGCCCTTGCGTGCCTTGAATTACTTCCACCTGGCTGCAGTACGTGATTCTTGATC
CCGAGCTTCGGGTTGGAAGTGGGTGGGAGAGTTCGAGGCCTTGCGCTTAAGGAGCCCCTTCGCCTCGTGC
TTGAGTTGAGGCCTGGCCTGGGCGCTGGGGCCGCCGCGTGCGAATCTGGTGGCACCTTCGCGCCTGTCTC
GCTGCTTTCGATAAGTCTCTAGCCATTTAAAATTTTTGATGACCTGCTGCGACGCTTTTTTTCTGGCAAG
ATAGTCTTGTAAATGCGGGCCAAGATCTGCACACTGGTATTTCGGTTTTTGGGGCCGCGGGCGGCGACGG
GGCCCGTGCGTCCCAGCGCACATGTTCGGCGAGGCGGGGCCTGCGAGCGCGGCCACCGAGAATCGGACGG
GGGTAGTCTCAAGCTGGCCGGCCTGCTCTGGTGCCTGGCCTCGCGCCGCCGTGTATCGCCCCGCCCTGGG
CGGCAAGGCTGGCCCGGTCGGCACCAGTTGCGTGAGCGGAAAGATGGCCGCTTCCCGGCCCTGCTGCAGG
GAGCTCAAAATGGAGGACGCGGCGCTCGGGAGAGCGGGCGGGTGAGTCACCCACACAAAGGAAAAGGGCC
TTTCCGTCCTCAGCCGTCGCTTCATGTGACTCCACGGAGTACCGGGCGCCGTCCAGGCACCTCGATTAGT
TCTCGAGCTTTTGGAGTACGTCGTCTTTAGGTTGGGGGGAGGGGTTTTATGCGATGGAGTTTCCCCACAC
TGAGTGGGTGGAGACTGAAGTTAGGCCAGCTTGGCACTTGATGTAATTCTCCTTGGAATTTGCCCTTTTT
GAGTTTGGATCTTGGTTCATTCTCAAGCCTCAGACAGTGGTTCAAAGTTTTTTTCTTCCATTTCAGGTGT
CGTGACGTACGGCCACCATGACCGAGTACAAGCCCACGGTGCGCCTCGCCACCCGCGACGACGTCCCCAG
GGCCGTACGCACCCTCGCCGCCGCGTTCGCCGACTACCCCGCCACGCGCCACACCGTCGATCCGGACCGC
CACATCGAGCGGGTCACCGAGCTGCAAGAACTCTTCCTCACGCGCGTCGGGCTCGACATCGGCAAGGTGT
GGGTCGCGGACGACGGCGCCGCCGTGGCGGTCTGGACCACGCCGGAGAGCGTCGAAGCGGGGGCGGTGTT
CGCCGAGATCGGCCCGCGCATGGCCGAGTTGAGCGGTTCCCGGCTGGCCGCGCAGCAACAGATGGAAGGC
CTCCTGGCGCCGCACCGGCCCAAGGAGCCCGCGTGGTTCCTGGCCACCGTCGGAGTCTCGCCCGACCACC
AGGGCAAGGGTCTGGGCAGCGCCGTCGTGCTCCCCGGAGTGGAGGCGGCCGAGCGCGCCGGGGTGCCCGC
CTTCCTGGAGACCTCCGCGCCCCGCAACCTCCCCTTCTACGAGCGGCTCGGCTTCACCGTCACCGCCGAC
GTCGAGGTGCCCGAAGGACCGCGCACCTGGTGCATGACCCGCAAGCCCGGTGCCTGAACGCGTTAAGTCG
ACAATCAACCTCTGGATTACAAAATTTGTGAAAGATTGACTGGTATTCTTAACTATGTTGCTCCTTTTAC
GCTATGTGGATACGCTGCTTTAATGCCTTTGTATCATGCTATTGCTTCCCGTATGGCTTTCATTTTCTCC
TCCTTGTATAAATCCTGGTTGCTGTCTCTTTATGAGGAGTTGTGGCCCGTTGTCAGGCAACGTGGCGTGG
TGTGCACTGTGTTTGCTGACGCAACCCCCACTGGTTGGGGCATTGCCACCACCTGTCAGCTCCTTTCCGG
GACTTTCGCTTTCCCCCTCCCTATTGCCACGGCGGAACTCATCGCCGCCTGCCTTGCCCGCTGCTGGACA
GGGGCTCGGCTGTTGGGCACTGACAATTCCGTGGTGTTGTCGGGGAAATCATCGTCCTTTCCTTGGCTGC
TCGCCTGTGTTGCCACCTGGATTCTGCGCGGGACGTCCTTCTGCTACGTCCCTTCGGCCCTCAATCCAGC
GGACCTTCCTTCCCGCGGCCTGCTGCCGGCTCTGCGGCCTCTTCCGCGTCTTCGCCTTCGCCCTCAGACG
AGTCGGATCTCCCTTTGGGCCGCCTCCCCGCGTCGACTTTAAGACCAATGACTTACAAGGCAGCTGTAGA
TCTTAGCCACTTTTTAAAAGAAAAGGGGGGACTGGAAGGGCTAATTCACTCCCAACGAAGACAAGATCTG
CTTTTTGCTTGTACTGGGTCTCTCTGGTTAGACCAGATCTGAGCCTGGGAGCTCTCTGGCTAACTAGGGA
ACCCACTGCTTAAGCCTCAATAAAGCTTGCCTTGAGTGCTTCAAGTAGTGTGTGCCCGTCTGTTGTGTGA
CTCTGGTAACTAGAGATCCCTCAGACCCTTTTAGTCAGTGTGGAAAATCTCTAGCAGTACGTATAGTAGT
TCATGTCATCTTATTATTCAGTATTTATAACTTGCAAAGAAATGAATATCAGAGAGTGAGAGGAACTTGT
TTATTGCAGCTTATAATGGTTACAAATAAAGCAATAGCATCACAAATTTCACAAATAAAGCATTTTTTTC
ACTGCATTCTAGTTGTGGTTTGTCCAAACTCATCAATGTATCTTATCATGTCTGGCTCTAGCTATCCCGC
CCCTAACTCCGCCCATCCCGCCCCTAACTCCGCCCAGTTCCGCCCATTCTCCGCCCCATGGCTGACTAAT
TTTTTTTATTTATGCAGAGGCCGAGGCCGCCTCGGCCTCTGAGCTATTCCAGAAGTAGTGAGGAGGCTTT
TTTGGAGGCCTAGGGACGTACCCAATTCGCCCTATAGTGAGTCGTATTACGCGCGCTCACTGGCCGTCGT
TTTACAACGTCGTGACTGGGAAAACCCTGGCGTTACCCAACTTAATCGCCTTGCAGCACATCCCCCTTTC
GCCAGCTGGCGTAATAGCGAAGAGGCCCGCACCGATCGCCCTTCCCAACAGTTGCGCAGCCTGAATGGCG
AATGGG
[124 nt withheld, positions 3367-3490]
C
[91 nt withheld, positions 3492-3582]
A
[49 nt withheld, positions 3584-3632]
CCTTTGACGTTGGAGTCCACGTTCTTT
[37 nt withheld, positions 3660-3696]
ACCCTATCTCGGTCTATTCTTTTGATTTATAAGGGATTTTGCCGATTTCGGCCTATTGGTTAAAAAATGA
GCTGATTTAACAAAAATTTAACGCGAATTTTAACAAAATATTAACGCTTACAATTTAGGTGGCACTTTTC
GGGGAAATGTGCGCGGAACCCCTATTTGTTTATTTTTCTAAATACATTCAAATATGTATCCGCTCATGAG
ACAATAACCCTGATAAATGCTTCAATAATATTGAAAAAGGAAGAGTATGAGTATTCAACATTTCCGTGTC
GCCCTTATTCCCTTTTTTGCGGCATTTTGCCTTCCTGTTTTTGCTCACCCAGAAACGCTGGTGAAAGTAA
AAGATGCTGAAGATCAGTTGGGTGCACGAGTGGGTTACATCGAACTGGATCTCAACAGCGGTAAGATCCT
TGAGAGTTTTCGCCCCGAAGAACGTTTTCCAATGATGAGCACTTTTAAAGTTCTGCTATGTGGCGCGGTA
TTATCCCGTATTGACGCCGGGCAAGAGCAACTCGGTCGCCGCATACACTATTCTCAGAATGACTTGGTTG
AGTACTCACCAGTCACAGAAAAGCATCTTACGGATGGCATGACAGTAAGAGAATTATGCAGTGCTGCCAT
AACCATGAGTGATAACACTGCGGCCAACTTACTTCTGACAACGATCGGAGGACCGAAGGAGCTAACCGCT
TTTTTGCACAACATGGGGGATCATGTAACTCGCCTTGATCGTTGGGAACCGGAGCTGAATGAAGCCATAC
CAAACGACGAGCGTGACACCACGATGCCTGTAGCAATGGCAACAACGTTGCGCAAACTATTAACTGGCGA
ACTACTTACTCTAGCTTCCCGGCAACAATTAATAGACTGGATGGAGGCGGATAAAGTTGCAGGACCACTT
CTGCGCTCGGCCCTTCCGGCTGGCTGGTTTATTGCTGATAAATCTGGAGCCGGTGAGCGTGGGTCTCGCG
GTATCATTGCAGCACTGGGGCCAGATGGTAAGCCCTCCCGTATCGTAGTTATCTACACGACGGGGAGTCA
GGCAACTATGGATGAACGAAATAGACAGATCGCTGAGATAGGTGCCTCACTGATTAAGCATTGGTAACTG
TCAGACCAAGTTTACTCATATATACTTTAGATTGATTTAAAACTTCATTTTTAATTTAAAAGGATCTAGG
TGAAGATCCTTTTTGATAATCTCATGACCAAAATCCCTTAACGTGAGTTTTCGTTCCACTGAGCGTCAGA
CCCCGTAGAAAAGATCAAAGGATCTTCTTGAGATCCTTTTTTTCTGCGCGTAATCTGCTGCTTGCAAACA
AAAAAACCACCGCTACCAGCGGTGGTTTGTTTGCCGGATCAAGAGCTACCAACTCTTTTTCCGAAGGTAA
CTGGCTTCAGCAGAGCGCAGATACCAAATACTGTTCTTCTAGTGTAGCCGTAGTTAGGCCACCACTTCAA
GAACTCTGTAGCACCGCCTACATACCTCGCTCTGCTAATCCTGTTACCAGTGGCTGCTGCCAGTGGCGAT
AAGTCGTGTCTTACCGGGTTGGACTCAAGACGATAGTTACCGGATAAGGCGCAGCGGTCGGGCTGAACGG
GGGGTTCGTGCACACAGCCCAGCTTGGAGCGAACGACCTACACCGAACTGAGATACCTACAGCGTGAGCT
ATGAGAAAGCGCCACGCTTCCCGAAGGGAGAAAGGCGGACAGGTATCCGGTAAGCGGCAGGGTCGGAACA
GGAGAGCGCACGAGGGAGCTTCCAGGGGGAAACGCCTGGTATCTTTATAGTCCTGTCGGGTTTCGCCACC
TCTGACTTGAGCGTCGATTTTTGTGATGCTCGTCAGGGGGGCGGAGCCTATGGAAAAACGCCAGCAACGC
GGCCTTTTTACGGTTCCTGGCCTTTTGCTGGCCTTTTGCTCACATGTTCTTTCCTGCGTTATCCCCTGAT
TCTGTGGATAACCGTATTACCGCCTTTGAGTGAGCTGATACCGCTCGCCGCAGCCGAACGACCGAGCGCA
GCGAGTCAGTGAGCGAGGAAGCGGAAGAGCGCCCAATACGCAAACCGCCTCTCCCCGCGCGTTGGCCGAT
TCATTAATGCAGCTGGCACGACAGGTTTCCCGACTGGAAAGCGGGCAGTGAGCGCAACGCAATTAATGTG
AGTTAGCTCACTCATTAGGCACCCCAGGCTTTACACTTTATGCTTCCGGCTCGTATGTTGTGTGGAATTG
TGAGCGGATAACAATTTCACACAGGAAACAGCTATGACCATGATTACGCCAAGCGCGCAATTAACCCTCA
CTAAAGGGAACAAAAGCTGGAGCTGCAAGCTTAATGTAGTCTTATGCAATACTCTTGTAGTCTTGCAACA
TGGTAACGATGAGTTAGCAACATGCCTTACAAGGAGAGAAAAAGCACCGTGCATGCCGATTGGTGGAAGT
AAGGTGGTACGATCGTGCCTTATTAGGAAGGCAACAGACGGGTCTGACATGGATTGGACGAACCACTGAA
TTGCCGCATTGCAGAGATATTGTATTTAAGTGCCTAGCTCGATACATAAACGGGTCTCTCTGGTTAGACC
AGATCTGAGCCTGGGAGCTCTCTGGCTAACTAGGGAACCCACTGCTTAAGCCTCAATAAAGCTTGCCTTG
AGTGCTTCAAGTAGTGTGTGCCCGTCTGTTGTGTGACTCTGGTAACTAGAGATCCCTCAGACCCTTTTAG
TCAGTGTGGAAAATCTCTAGCAGTGGCGCCCGAACAGGGACTTGAAAGCGAAAGGGAAACCAGAGGAGCT
CTCTCGACGCAGGACTCGGCTTGCTGAAGCGCGCACGGCAAGAGGCGAGGGGCGGCGACTGGTGAGTACG
CCAAAAATTTTGACTAGCGGAGGCTAGAAGGAGAGAGATGGGTGCGAGAGCGTCAGTATTAAGCGGGGGA
GAATTAGATCGCGATGGGAAAAAATTCGGTTAAGGCCAGGGGGAAAGAAAAAATATAAATTAAAACATAT
AGTATGGGCAAGCAGGGAGCTAGAACGATTCGCAGTTAATCCTGGCCTGTTAGAAACATCAGAAGGCTGT
AGACAAATACTGGGACAGCTACAACCATCCCTTCAGACAGGATCAGAAGAACTTAGATCATTATATAATA
CAGTAGCAACCCTCTATTGTGTGCATCAAAGGATAGAGATAAAAGACACCAAGGAAGCTTTAGACAAGAT
AGAGGAAGAGCAAAACAAAAGTAAGACCACCGCACAGCAAGCGGCCGCTGATCTTCAGACCTGGAGGAGG
AGATATGAGGGACAATTGGAGAAGTGAATTATATAAATATAAAGTAGTAAAAATTGAACCATTAGGAGTA
GCACCCACCAAGGCAAAGAGAAGAGTGGTGCAGAGAGAAAAAAGAGCAGTGGGAATAGGAGCTTTGTTCC
TTGGGTTCTTGGGAGCAGCAGGAAGCACTATGGGCGCAGCGTCAATGACGCTGACGGTACAGGCCAGACA
ATTATTGTCTGGTATAGTGCAGCAGCAGAACAATTTGCTGAGGGCTATTGAGGCGCAACAGCATCTGTTG
CAACTCACAGTCTGGGGCATCAAGCAGCTCCAGGCAAGAATCCTGGCTGTGGAAAGATACCTAAAGGATC
AACAGCTCCTGGGGATTTGGGGTTGCTCTGGAAAACTCATTTGCACCACTGCTGTGCCTTGGAATGCTAG
TTGGAGTAATAAATCTCTGGAACAGATTTGGAATCACACGACCTGGATGGAGTGGGACAGAGAAATTAAC
AATTACACAAGCTTAATACACTCCTTAATTGAAGAATCGCAAAACCAGCAAGAAAAGAATGAACAAGAAT
TATTGGAATTAGATAAATGGGCAAGTTTGTGGAATTGGTTTAACATAACAAATTGGCTGTGGTATATAAA
ATTATTCATAATGATAGTAGGAGGCTTGGTAGGTTTAAGAATAGTTTTTGCTGTACTTTCTATAGTGAAT
AGAGTTAGGCAGGGATATTCACCATTATCGTTTCAGACCCACCTCCCAACCCCGAGGGGACCCAGAGAGG
GCCTATTTCCCATGATTCCTTCATATTTGCATATACGATACAAGGCTGTTAGAGAGATAATTAGAATTAA
TTTGACTGTAAACACAAAGATATTAGTACAAAATACGTGACGTAGAAAGTAATAATTTCTTGGGTAGTTT
GCAGTTTTAAAATTATGTTTTAAAATGGACTATCATATGCTTACCGTAACTTGAAAGTATTTCGATTTCT
TGGCTTTATATATCTTGTGGAAAGGACGAAACACCGAACCGCCTGCGTGATAACAAGTTTTAGAGCTAGA
AATAGCAAGTTAAAATAAGGCTAGTCCGTTATCAACTTGAAAAAGTGGCACCGAGTCGGTGCTTTTTTAA
GCTTGGCGTAACTAGATCTTGAGACAAATGGCAGTATTCATCCACAATTTTAAAAGAAAAGGGGGGATTG
GGGGGTACAGTGCAGGGGAAAGAATAGTAGACATAATAGCAACAGACATACAAACTAAAGAATTACAAAA
ACAAATTACAAAAATTCAAAATTTTCGGGTTTATTACAGGGACAGCAGAGATCCACTTTGGCGCCGGCTC
GAGGGGG
