>Addgene plasmid #77645 | HK1 gRNA (BRDN0001146994) | depositor partial sequence | sequence record 145105 | Target Sequence
AACCGCCTGCGTGATAACAA
