>Addgene plasmid #77645 | HK1 gRNA (BRDN0001146994) | addgene partial sequence | sequence record 188159 | hU6-F
GTAGAAAGTAATAATTTCTTGGGTAGTTTGCAGTTTTAAAATTATGTTTTAAAATGGACTATCATATGCT
TACCGTAACTTGAAAGTATTTCGATTTCTTGGCTTTATATATCTTGTGGAAAGGACGAAACACCGAACCG
CCTGCGTGATAACAAGTTTTAGAGCTAGAAATAGCAAGTTAAAATAAGGCTAGTCCGTTATCAACTTGAA
AAAGTGGCACCGAGTCGGTGCTTTTTTAAGCTTGGCGTAACTAGATCTTGAGACAAATGGCAGTATTCAT
CCACAATTTTAAAAGAAAAGGGGGGATTGGGGGGTACAGTGCAGGGGAAAGAATAGTAGACATAATAGCA
ACAGACATACAAACTAAAGAATTACAAAAACAAATTACAAAAATTCAAAATTTTCGGGTTTATTACAGGG
ACAGCAGAGATCCACTTTGGCGCCGGCTCGAGGGGGCCCGGGTGCAAAGATGGATAAAGTTTTAAACAGA
GAGGAATCTTTGCAGCTAATGGACCTTCTAGGTCTTGAAAGGAGTGGGAATTGGCTCCGGTGCCCGTCAG
TGGGCAGAGC
